Addgene plasmid #61090: MBP-mmA1
Purpose: expression of fusion protein: MBP-hnRNP A1
Depositing lab: Sean Ryder. Depositing organization: University of Massachusetts, Worcester. Publication: hnRNP A1 and secondary structure coordinate alternative splicing of Mag. Zearfoss NR, Johnson ES, Ryder SP. RNA. 2013 Jul;19(7):948-57. doi: 10.1261/rna.036780.112. Epub 2013 May 23. PubMed 23704325.
Backbone
  Vector backbone: pHMTC
  Backbone size w/o insert (bp): 6700
  Total vector size (bp): 8700
  Vector type: Bacterial Expression
Growth in bacteria
  Bacterial resistance: Ampicillin, 100 μg/mL
  Growth temperature: 37°C
  Growth strain: DH5alpha
  Copy number: Unknown
Gene/Insert
  Gene/Insert name: hnRNP A1
  Species: M. musculus (mouse)
  Insert size (bp): 2000
  GenBank ID: NM_010447.5
  Entrez Gene: Hnrnpa1 (a.k.a. HDP-1, Hdp, Hnrpa1, hnRNP A1, hnrnp-A1)
  Tag / fusion protein: H6_MBP (N terminal on insert)
  Cloning method: Restriction Enzyme; 5′ cloning site EcoR1 (not destroyed); 3′ cloning site unknown (not destroyed)
  Sequencing primers: 5′ custom pMalSeq-1f; 3′ custom pMalSeq-3r
Terms and licenses: Academic/Nonprofit Terms; Industry Terms: Not Available to Industry
How to cite: MBP-mmA1 was a gift from Sean Ryder (Addgene plasmid # 61090 ; http://n2t.net/addgene:61090 ; RRID:Addgene_61090)
