[The description below was written by a language model from this plasmid's Addgene catalogue record.]
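Description:
MBP-mmA1 is a bacterial expression plasmid built on the pHMTC backbone (about 6.7 kb) that carries a roughly 2 kb insert encoding mouse (M. musculus) hnRNP A1 (Hnrnpa1), giving a total size of about 8.7 kb. It is propagated in E. coli under ampicillin selection. The record lists the copy number as unknown and does not state the origin of replication or the promoter that drives expression. No feature table is provided, so the regulatory elements of the backbone cannot be described from the recorded information.

The insert was placed by restriction cloning, with an intact EcoRI site at the 5′ junction and an unrecorded 3′ site. It is fused at its N terminus to a combined hexahistidine and maltose-binding protein tag (H6_MBP). MBP is widely used to improve the solubility and yield of recombinant proteins in bacteria and allows affinity capture on amylose resin. The His6 stretch offers a second, independent purification handle through immobilised metal affinity chromatography. Whether a protease cleavage site separates the tag from hnRNP A1 is not stated.

The stated purpose is production of the MBP-hnRNP A1 fusion protein. hnRNP A1 is an abundant RNA-binding protein that regulates splice-site choice, and the associated work concerns how hnRNP A1 and RNA secondary structure together control alternative splicing of the Mag transcript. This suggests the purified recombinant protein was intended for studying hnRNP A1 interactions with RNA, although the record does not list specific assays.
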