>Addgene plasmid #61090 | MBP-mmA1 | depositor partial sequence | sequence record 99090 | backbone without insert
CCGACACCATCGAATGGTGCAAAACCTTTCGCGGTATGGCATGATAGCGCCCGGAAGAGAGGCTGTGGTA
GCTTACCACGTTTTGGAAAGCGCCATACCGTACTATCGCGGGCCTTCTCTGTCAATTCAGGGTGGTGAAT
GTGAAACCAGTAACGTTATACGATGTCGCAGAGTATGCCGCAGTTAAGTCCCACCACTTACACTTTGGTC
ATTGCAATATGCTACAGCGTCTCATACGGCGTGTCTCTTATCAGACCGTTTCCCGCGTGGTGAACCAGGC
CAGCCACGTTTCTGCGAAAACACAGAGAATAGTCTGGCAAAGGGCGCACCACTTGGTCCGGTCGGTGCAA
AGACGCTTTTCGCGGGAAAAAGTGGAAGCGGCGATGGCGGAGCTGAATTACATTCCCAACCGCGTGGCAC
GCGCCCTTTTTCACCTTCGCCGCTACCGCCTCGACTTAATGTAAGGGTTGGCGCACCGTGAACAACTGGC
GGGCAAACAGTCGTTGCTGATTGGCGTTGCCACCTCCAGTCTGGCCCTGCTTGTTGACCGCCCGTTTGTC
AGCAACGACTAACCGCAACGGTGGAGGTCAGACCGGGACGACGCGCCGTCGCAAATTGTCGCGGCGATTA
AATCTCGCGCCGATCAACTGGGTGCCAGCGTGCGCGGCAGCGTTTAACAGCGCCGCTAATTTAGAGCGCG
GCTAGTTGACCCACGGTCGCTGGTGGTGTCGATGGTAGAACGAAGCGGCGTCGAAGCCTGTAAAGCGGCG
GTGCACAATCACCACCACAGCTACCATCTTGCTTCGCCGCAGCTTCGGACATTTCGCCGCCACGTGTTAG
TTCTCGCGCAACGCGTCAGTGGGCTGATCATTAACTATCCGCTGGATGACCAGGATGCCAAAGAGCGCGT
TGCGCAGTCACCCGACTAGTAATTGATAGGCGACCTACTGGTCCTACGGTTTGCTGTGGAAGCTGCCTGC
ACTAATGTTCCGGCGTTATTTCTTGATGTCTCTGACCAGAAACGACACCTTCGACGGACGTGATTACAAG
GCCGCAATAAAGAACTACAGAGACTGGTCTCACCCATCAACAGTATTATTTTCTCCCATGAAGACGGTAC
GCGACTGGGCGTGGAGCATCGTGGGTAGTTGTCATAATAAAAGAGGGTACTTCTGCCATGCGCTGACCCG
CACCTCGTAGTGGTCGCATTGGGTCACCAGCAAATCGCGCTGTTAGCGGGCCCATTAAGTTCTGTCTCGG
ACCAGCGTAACCCAGTGGTCGTTTAGCGCGACAATCGCCCGGGTAATTCAAGACAGAGCCCGCGTCTGCG
TCTGGCTGGCTGGCATAAATATCTCACTCGCAATCAAATTCAGCCGATAGGCGCAGACGCAGACCGACCG
ACCGTATTTATAGAGTGAGCGTTAGTTTAAGTCGGCTATCCGGAACGGGAAGGCGACTGGAGTGCCATGT
CCGGTTTTCAACAAACCATGCAAATGCTGAGCCTTGCCCTTCCGCTGACCTCACGGTACAGGCCAAAAGT
TGTTTGGTACGTTTACGACTATGAGGGCATCGTTCCCACTGCGATGCTGGTTGCCAACGATCAGATGGCG
CTGGGCGCAATACTCCCGTAGCAAGGGTGACGCTACGACCAACGGTTGCTAGTCTACCGCGACCCGCGTT
TGCGCGCCATTACCGAGTCCGGGCTGCGCGTTGGTGCGGATATCTCGGTAGTGGGATACGACGCGCGGTA
ATGGCTCAGGCCCGACGCGCAACCACGCCTATAGAGCCATCACCCTATGCACGATACCGAAGACAGCTCA
TGTTATATCCCGCCGTTAACCACCATCAAACAGGATTTTCTGCTATGGCTTCTGTCGAGTACAATATAGG
GCGGCAATTGGTGGTAGTTTGTCCTAAAAGGCCTGCTGGGGCAAACCAGCGTGGACCGCTTGCTGCAACT
CTCTCAGGGCCAGGCGGTGACGGACGACCCCGTTTGGTCGCACCTGGCGAACGACGTTGAGAGAGTCCCG
GTCCGCCACTAGGGCAATCAGCTGTTGCCCGTCTCACTGGTGAAAAGAAAAACCACCCTGGCGCCCAATA
TCCCGTTAGTCGACAACGGGCAGAGTGACCACTTTTCTTTTTGGTGGGACCGCGGGTTATCGCAAACCGC
CTCTCCCCGCGCGTTGGCCGATTCATTAATGCAGCTGGCACGACAGGTTTGCGTTTGGCGGAGAGGGGCG
CGCAACCGGCTAAGTAATTACGTCGACCGTGCTGTCCAAACCCGACTGGAAAGCGGGCAGTGAGCGCAAC
GCAATTAATGTGAGTTAGCTCACTCATTAGGGGCTGACCTTTCGCCCGTCACTCGCGTTGCGTTAATTAC
ACTCAATCGAGTGAGTAATCGCACAATTCTCATGTTTGACAGCTTATCATCGACTGCACGGTGCACCAAT
GCTTCTGGCGCGTGTTAAGAGTACAAACTGTCGAATAGTAGCTGACGTGCCACGTGGTTACGAAGACCGC
TCAGGCAGCCATCGGAAGCTGTGGTATGGCTGTGCAGGTCGTAAATCACTGCATAATTCGAGTCCGTCGG
TAGCCTTCGACACCATACCGACACGTCCAGCATTTAGTGACGTATTAAGCTGTCGCTCAAGGCGCACTCC
CGTTCTGGATAATGTTTTTTGCGCCGACATCATAACGGTTACAGCGAGTTCCGCGTGAGGGCAAGACCTA
TTACAAAAAACGCGGCTGTAGTATTGCCAACTGGCAAATATTCTGAAATGAGCTGTTGACAATTAATCAT
CGGCTCGTATAATGTGTGGAGACCGTTTATAAGACTTTACTCGACAACTGTTAATTAGTAGCCGAGCATA
TTACACACCTATTGTGAGCGGATAACAATTTCACACAGGAAACAGCCAGTCCGTTTAGGTGTTTTCACGA
TAACACTCGCCTATTGTTAAAGTGTGTCCTTTGTCGGTCAGGCAAATCCACAAAAGTGCTGCACTTCACC
AACAAGGACCATAGCATATGCATCATCATCATCATCATATGAAAATCGAACGTGAAGTGGTTGTTCCTGG
TATCGTATACGTAGTAGTAGTAGTAGTATACTTTTAGCTTGAAGGTAAACTGGTAATCTGGATTAACGGC
GATAAAGGCTATAACGGTCTCGCTGAAGTCCTTCCATTTGACCATTAGACCTAATTGCCGCTATTTCCGA
TATTGCCAGAGCGACTTCAGGGTAAGAAATTCGAGAAAGATACCGGAATTAAAGTCACCGTTGAGCATCC
GGATAAACTGCCATTCTTTAAGCTCTTTCTATGGCCTTAATTTCAGTGGCAACTCGTAGGCCTATTTGAC
GAAGAGAAATTCCCACAGGTTGCGGCAACTGGCGATGGCCCTGACATTATCTTCTGGGCACTTCTCTTTA
AGGGTGTCCAACGCCGTTGACCGCTACCGGGACTGTAATAGAAGACCCGTCACGACCGCTTTGGTGGCTA
CGCTCAATCTGGCCTGTTGGCTGAAATCACCCCGGACAAAGTGCTGGCGAAACCACCGATGCGAGTTAGA
CCGGACAACCGACTTTAGTGGGGCCTGTTTGCGTTCCAGGACAAGCTGTATCCGTTTACCTGGGATGCCG
TACGTTACAACGGCAAGCTGCGCAAGGTCCTGTTCGACATAGGCAAATGGACCCTACGGCATGCAATGTT
GCCGTTCGACATTGCTTACCCGATCGCTGTTGAAGCGTTATCGCTGATTTATAACAAAGATCTGCTGCCG
TAACGAATGGGCTAGCGACAACTTCGCAATAGCGACTAAATATTGTTTCTAGACGACGGCAACCCGCCAA
AAACCTGGGAAGAGATCCCGGCGCTGGATAAAGAACTGAAAGCGAAAGGTTTGGGCGGTTTTTGGACCCT
TCTCTAGGGCCGCGACCTATTTCTTGACTTTCGCTTTCCAAAGAGCGCGCTGATGTTCAACCTGCAAGAA
CCGTACTTCACCTGGCCGCTGATTGCTGCTTTCTCGCGCGACTACAAGTTGGACGTTCTTGGCATGAAGT
GGACCGGCGACTAACGACGAGACGGGGGTTATGCGTTCAAGTATGAAAACGGCAAGTACGACATTAAAGA
CGTGGGCGTGCTGCCCCCAATACGCAAGTTCATACTTTTGCCGTTCATGCTGTAATTTCTGCACCCGCAC
GATAACGCTGGCGCGAAAGCGGGTCTGACCTTCCTGGTTGACCTGATTAAAAACAAACACCTATTGCGAC
CGCGCTTTCGCCCAGACTGGAAGGACCAACTGGACTAATTTTTGTTTGTGATGAATGCAGACACCGATTA
CTCCATCGCAGAAGCTGCCTTTAATAAAGGCGAAACAGCGTACTTACGTCTGTGGCTAATGAGGTAGCGT
CTTCGACGGAAATTATTTCCGCTTTGTCGCATGACCATCAACGGCCCGTGGGCATGGTCCAACATCGACA
CCAGCAAAGTGAATTATGGTTACTGGTAGTTGCCGGGCACCCGTACCAGGTTGTAGCTGTGGTCGTTTCA
CTTAATACCAGTAACGGTACTGCCGACCTTCAAGGGTCAACCATCCAAACCGTTCGTTGGCGTGCTGAGC
CATTGCCATGACGGCTGGAAGTTCCCAGTTGGTAGGTTTGGCAAGCAACCGCACGACTCGGCAGGTATTA
ACGCCGCCAGTCCGAACAAAGAGCTGGCAAAAGAGTTCCTCGAAAACTATCGTCCATAATTGCGGCGGTC
AGGCTTGTTTCTCGACCGTTTTCTCAAGGAGCTTTTGATACTGCTGACTGATGAAGGTCTGGAAGCGGTT
AATAAAGACAAACCGCTGGGTGCCGTAGCGGACGACTGACTACTTCCAGACCTTCGCCAATTATTTCTGT
TTGGCGACCCACGGCATCGCCTGAAGTCTTACGAGGAAGAGTTGGCGAAAGATCCACGTATTGCCGCCAC
TATGGAAAACGACTTCAGAATGCTCCTTCTCAACCGCTTTCTAGGTGCATAACGGCGGTGATACCTTTTG
GCCCAGAAAGGTGAAATCATGCCGAACATCCCGCAGATGTCCGCTTTCTGGTATGCCGTGCGGGTCTTTC
CACTTTAGTACGGCTTGTAGGGCGTCTACAGGCGAAAGACCATACGGCACCGTACTGCGGTGATCAACGC
CGCCAGCGGTCGTCAGACTGTCGATGAAGCCCTGAAAGACGCATGACGCCACTAGTTGCGGCGGTCGCCA
GCAGTCTGACAGCTACTTCGGGACTTTCTGGCGCAGACTAATTCGAGCTCGAACAACAACAACAATAACA
ATAACAACAACCTCGGGATCCGCGTCTGATTAAGCTCGAGCTTGTTGTTGTTGTTATTGTTATTGTTGTT
GGAGCCCTAGGAGGAAAACCTGTATTTTCAGGGCGAATTCGGATCCTCTAGAGTCGACCTGCAGGCAAGC
CTCCTTTTGGACATAAAAGTCCCGCTTAAGCCTAGGAGATCTCAGCTGGACGTCCGTTCGTTGGCACTGG
CCGTCGTTTTACAACGTCGTGACTGGGAAAACCCTGGCGTTACCCAACTTAACCGTGACCGGCAGCAAAA
TGTTGCAGCACTGACCCTTTTGGGACCGCAATGGGTTGAAAATCGCCTTGCAGCACATCCCCCTTTCGCC
AGCTGGCGTAATAGCGAAGAGGCCCGCACCTTAGCGGAACGTCGTGTAGGGGGAAAGCGGTCGACCGCAT
TATCGCTTCTCCGGGCGTGGGATCGCCCTTCCCAACAGTTGCGCAGCCTGAATGGCGAATGGCAGCTTGG
CTGTTTTGGCCTAGCGGGAAGGGTTGTCAACGCGTCGGACTTACCGCTTACCGTCGAACCGACAAAACCG
GGATGAGATAAGATTTTCAGCCTGATACAGATTAAATCAGAACGCAGAAGCGGTCTGATACCTACTCTAT
TCTAAAAGTCGGACTATGTCTAATTTAGTCTTGCGTCTTCGCCAGACTATAAACAGAATTTGCCTGGCGG
CAGTAGCGCGGTGGTCCCACCTGACCCCATGCCGAACTCATTTGTCTTAAACGGACCGCCGTCATCGCGC
CACCAGGGTGGACTGGGGTACGGCTTGAGTGAAGTGAAACGCCGTAGCGCCGATGGTAGTGTGGGGTCTC
CCCATGCGAGAGTAGGGAACCTTCACTTTGCGGCATCGCGGCTACCATCACACCCCAGAGGGGTACGCTC
TCATCCCTTGTGCCAGGCATCAAATAAAACGAAAGGCTCAGTCGAAAGACTGGGCCTTTCGTTTTATCTG
ACGGTCCGTAGTTTATTTTGCTTTCCGAGTCAGCTTTCTGACCCGGAAAGCAAAATAGACTTGTTTGTCG
GTGAACGCTCTCCTGAGTAGGACAAATCCGCCGGGAGCGGATTTGAACGTAACAAACAGCCACTTGCGAG
AGGACTCATCCTGTTTAGGCGGCCCTCGCCTAAACTTGCATGCGAAGCAACGGCCCGGAGGGTGGCGGGC
AGGACGCCCGCCATAAACTGCCAGGCATCAACGCTTCGTTGCCGGGCCTCCCACCGCCCGTCCTGCGGGC
GGTATTTGACGGTCCGTAGTAATTAAGCAGAAGGCCATCCTGACGGATGGCCTTTTTGCGTTTCTACAAA
CTCTTTTTGTTTAATTCGTCTTCCGGTAGGACTGCCTACCGGAAAAACGCAAAGATGTTTGAGAAAAACA
TTATTTTTCTAAATACATTCAAATATGTATCCGCTCATGAGACAATAACCCTGATAAATGAATAAAAAGA
TTTATGTAAGTTTATACATAGGCGAGTACTCTGTTATTGGGACTATTTACCTTCAATAATATTGAAAAAG
GAAGAGTATGAGTATTCAACATTTCCGTGTCGCCCTTATTGAAGTTATTATAACTTTTTCCTTCTCATAC
TCATAAGTTGTAAAGGCACAGCGGGAATAACCCTTTTTTGCGGCATTTTGCCTTCCTGTTTTTGCTCACC
CAGAAACGCTGGTGAAAGTAGGGAAAAAACGCCGTAAAACGGAAGGACAAAAACGAGTGGGTCTTTGCGA
CCACTTTCATAAAGATGCTGAAGATCAGTTGGGTGCACGAGTGGGTTACATCGAACTGGATCTCAACAGC
TTTCTACGACTTCTAGTCAACCCACGTGCTCACCCAATGTAGCTTGACCTAGAGTTGTCGGGTAAGATCC
TTGAGAGTTTTCGCCCCGAAGAACGTTCTCCAATGATGAGCACTTTTAAACCATTCTAGGAACTCTCAAA
AGCGGGGCTTCTTGCAAGAGGTTACTACTCGTGAAAATTTGTTCTGCTATGTGGCGCGGTATTATCCCGT
GTTGACGCCGGGCAAGAGCAACTCGGTCGCCAAGACGATACACCGCGCCATAATAGGGCACAACTGCGGC
CCGTTCTCGTTGAGCCAGCGCGCATACACTATTCTCAGAATGACTTGGTTGAGTACTCACCAGTCACAGA
AAAGCATCTTGCGTATGTGATAAGAGTCTTACTGAACCAACTCATGAGTGGTCAGTGTCTTTTCGTAGAA
ACGGATGGCATGACAGTAAGAGAATTATGCAGTGCTGCCATAACCATGAGTGATAACACTTGCCTACCGT
ACTGTCATTCTCTTAATACGTCACGACGGTATTGGTACTCACTATTGTGAGCGGCCAACTTACTTCTGAC
AACGATCGGAGGACCGAAGGAGCTAACCGCTTTTTTGCACCGCCGGTTGAATGAAGACTGTTGCTAGCCT
CCTGGCTTCCTCGATTGGCGAAAAAACGTGAACATGGGGGATCATGTAACTCGCCTTGATCGTTGGGAAC
CGGAGCTGAATGAAGCCATATTGTACCCCCTAGTACATTGAGCGGAACTAGCAACCCTTGGCCTCGACTT
ACTTCGGTATCCAAACGACGAGCGTGACACCACGATGCCTGTAGCAATGGCAACAACGTTGCGCAAACTA
GGTTTGCTGCTCGCACTGTGGTGCTACGGACATCGTTACCGTTGTTGCAACGCGTTTGATTTAACTGGCG
AACTACTTACTCTAGCTTCCCGGCAACAATTAATAGACTGGATGGAGGCGAATTGACCGCTTGATGAATG
AGATCGAAGGGCCGTTGTTAATTATCTGACCTACCTCCGCGATAAAGTTGCAGGACCACTTCTGCGCTCG
GCCCTTCCGGCTGGCTGGTTTATTGCTGATCTATTTCAACGTCCTGGTGAAGACGCGAGCCGGGAAGGCC
GACCGACCAAATAACGACTAAAATCTGGAGCCGGTGAGCGTGGGTCTCGCGGTATCATTGCAGCACTGGG
GCCAGATGGTTTTAGACCTCGGCCACTCGCACCCAGAGCGCCATAGTAACGTCGTGACCCCGGTCTACCA
AAGCCCTCCCGTATCGTAGTTATCTACACGACGGGGAGTCAGGCAACTATGGATGAACGATTCGGGAGGG
CATAGCATCAATAGATGTGCTGCCCCTCAGTCCGTTGATACCTACTTGCTAATAGACAGATCGCTGAGAT
AGGTGCCTCACTGATTAAGCATTGGTAACTGTCAGACCAATTATCTGTCTAGCGACTCTATCCACGGAGT
GACTAATTCGTAACCATTGACAGTCTGGTTGTTTACTCATATATACTTTAGATTGATT
[32 nt withheld, positions 8669-8700]
CAAATGAGTATATATGAAATCTAACTAAATGGGGCCAACTATTAGTCTTTTCGGGGTTTTACAGGAA
[37 nt withheld, positions 8768-8804]
ATTTTGTTAAAATTCGTGTCCTTCTAACATATTCGTTTATAAATTTAACATTTGCAATTATAAAACAATT
TTAAGCCGTTAAATTTTTGTTAAATCAGCTCATTTTTTAACCAATAGGCCGAAATCGGCAAAATCCGCAA
TTTAAAAACAATTTAGTCGAGTAAAAAATTGGTTATCCGGCTTTAGCCGTTTTAGGCTTATAAATCAAAA
GAATAGACCGAGATAGGGTTGAGTGTTGTTCCAGTTTGGAACAAGAGAATATTTAGTTTTCTTATCTGGC
TCTATCCCAACTCACAACAAGGTCAAACCTTGTTCTGTCCACTATTAAAGAACGTGGACTCCAACGTCAA
AGGGCGAAAAACCGTCTATCAGGGCGCAGGTGATAATTTCTTGCACCTGAGGTTGCAGTTTCCCGCTTTT
TGGCAGATAGTCCCGC
[60 nt withheld, positions 9241-9300]
TACCGGGTGATGCACTTGGTAGTGGGTTTAGTTCAAAAAACCCCAGCTCCACGGCATTTC
[58 nt withheld, positions 9361-9418]
GAGTGATTTAGCCTTGGGATTTCCCTCGGGGGCTAAATCTCGAACTGCCCCTTTCGGCCGCT
[61 nt withheld, positions 9481-9541]
GCACCGCTCTTTCCTTCCCTTCTTTCGCTTTCCTCGCCCGCGATCCCGCGACCGTTCAC
[60 nt withheld, positions 9601-9660]
ATCGCCAGTGCGACGCGCATTGGTGGTGTGGGCGGCGCGAATTACGCGGCGATGTCCCGCCGTAAAAGGA
TCTAGGTGAAGATCCTTTTTGATAATCTCATGACCAAAATCCCTTAACGTGCATTTTCCTAGATCCACTT
CTAGGAAAAACTATTAGAGTACTGGTTTTAGGGAATTGCAGAGTTTTCGTTCCACTGAGCGTCAGACCCC
GTAGAAAAGATCAAAGGATCTTCTTGAGATCTCAAAAGCAAGGTGACTCGCAGTCTGGGGCATCTTTTCT
AGTTTCCTAGAAGAACTCTACCTTTTTTTCTGCGCGTAATCTGCTGCTTGCAAACAAAAAAACCACCGCT
ACCAGCGGTGGGAAAAAAAGACGCGCATTAGACGACGAACGTTTGTTTTTTTGGTGGCGATGGTCGCCAC
GTTTGTTTGCCGGATCAAGAGCTACCAACTCTTTTTCCGAAGGTAACTGGCTTCAGCAGACAAACAAACG
GCCTAGTTCTCGATGGTTGAGAAAAAGGCTTCCATTGACCGAAGTCGTCTGCGCAGATACCAAATACTGT
CCTTCTAGTGTAGCCGTAGTTAGGCCACCACTTCAAGAACCGCGTCTATGGTTTATGACAGGAAGATCAC
ATCGGCATCAATCCGGTGGTGAAGTTCTTGTCTGTAGCACCGCCTACATACCTCGCTCTGCTAATCCTGT
TACCAGTGGCTGCTGCCAGTAGACATCGTGGCGGATGTATGGAGCGAGACGATTAGGACAATGGTCACCG
ACGACGGTCAGGCGATAAGTCGTGTCTTACCGGGTTGGACTCAAGACGATAGTTACCGGATAAGGCGCAG
CCGCTATTCAGCACAGAATGGCCCAACCTGAGTTCTGCTATCAATGGCCTATTCCGCGTCCGGTCGGGCT
GAACGGGGGGTTCGTGCACACAGCCCAGCTTGGAGCGAACGACCTACACCGCCAGCCCGACTTGCCCCCC
AAGCACGTGTGTCGGGTCGAACCTCGCTTGCTGGATGTGGGAACTGAGATACCTACAGCGTGAGCTATGA
GAAAGCGCCACGCTTCCCGAAGGGAGAAAGCTTGACTCTATGGATGTCGCACTCGATACTCTTTCGCGGT
GCGAAGGGCTTCCCTCTTTCGCGGACAGGTATCCGGTAAGCGGCAGGGTCGGAACAGGAGAGCGCACGAG
GGAGCTTCCACGCCTGTCCATAGGCCATTCGCCGTCCCAGCCTTGTCCTCTCGCGTGCTCCCTCGAAGGT
GGGGGAAACGCCTGGTATCTTTATAGTCCTGTCGGGTTTCGCCACCTCTGACTTGAGCGTCCCCCTTTGC
GGACCATAGAAATATCAGGACAGCCCAAAGCGGTGGAGACTGAACTCGCACGATTTTTGTGATGCTCGTC
AGGGGGGCGGAGCCTATGGAAAAACGCCAGCAACGCGGCCGCTAAAAACACTACGAGCAGTCCCCCCGCC
TCGGATACCTTTTTGCGGTCGTTGCGCCGGTTTTTACGGTTCCTGGCCTTTTGCTGGCCTTTTGCTCACA
TGTTCTTTCCTGCGTTATCCAAAAATGCCAAGGACCGGAAAACGACCGGAAAACGAGTGTACAAGAAAGG
ACGCAATAGGCCTGATTCTGTGGATAACCGTATTACCGCCTTTGAGTGAGCTGATACCGCTCGCCGCAGC
GGACTAAGACACCTATTGGCATAATGGCGGAAACTCACTCGACTATGGCGAGCGGCGTCGCGAACGACCG
AGCGCAGCGAGTCAGTGAGCGAGGAAGCGGAAGAGCGCCTGATGCGGTATGCTTGCTGGCTCGCGTCGCT
CAGTCACTCGCTCCTTCGCCTTCTCGCGGACTACGCCATATTTCTCCTTACGCATCTGTGCGGTATTTCA
CACCGCATATATGGTGCACTCTCAGTACAAAAAGAGGAATGCGTAGACACGCCATAAAGTGTGGCGTATA
TACCACGTGAGAGTCATGTTTCTGCTCTGATGCCGCATAGTTAAGCCAGTATACACTCCGCTATCGCTAC
GTGACTGGGTAGACGAGACTACGGCGTATCAATTCGGTCATATGTGAGGCGATAGCGATGCACTGACCCA
CATGGCTGCGCCCCGACACCCGCCAACACCCGCTGACGCGCCCTGACGGGCTTGTCTGCTGTACCGACGC
GGGGCTGTGGGCGGTTGTGGGCGACTGCGCGGGACTGCCCGAACAGACGACCCGGCATCCGCTTACAGAC
AAGCTGTGACCGTCTCCGGGAGCTGCATGTGTCAGAGGTTGGGCCGTAGGCGAATGTCTGTTCGACACTG
GCAGAGGCCCTCGACGTACACAGTCTCCAATTCACCGTCATCACCGAAACGCGCGAGGCAGCTGCGGTAA
AGCTCATCAGCGTGGTCGTGAAGTGGCAGTAGTGGCTTTGCGCGCTCCGTCGACGCCATTTCGAGTAGTC
GCACCAGCACCAGCGATTCACAGATGTCTGCCTGTTCATCCGCGTCCAGCTCGTTGAGTTTCTCCAGAAG
GTCGCTAAGTGTCTACAGACGGACAAGTAGGCGCAGGTCGAGCAACTCAAAGAGGTCTTCCGTTAATGTC
TGGCTTCTGATAAAGCGGGCCATGTTAAGGGCGGTTTTTTCCTGTTTGGTGCAATTACAGACCGAAGACT
ATTTCGCCCGGTACAATTCCCGCCAAAAAAGGACAAACCACACTTGATGCCTCCGTGTAAGGGGGAATTT
CTGTTCATGGGGGTAATGATACCGATGAAAGTGAACTACGGAGGCACATTCCCCCTTAAAGACAAGTACC
CCCATTACTATGGCTACTTTCGAGAGAGGATGCTCACGATACGGGTTACTGATGATGAACATGCCCGGTT
ACTGGAACGTGCTCTCTCCTACGAGTGCTATGCCCAATGACTACTACTTGTACGGGCCAATGACCTTGCA
TGTGAGGGTAAACAACTGGCGGTATGGATGCGGCGGGACCAGAGAAAAATCACTCAGGGTACACTCCCAT
TTGTTGACCGCCATACCTACGCCGCCCTGGTCTCTTTTTAGTGAGTCCCACAATGCCAGCGCTTCGTTAA
TACAGATGTAGGTGTTCCACAGGGTAGCCAGCAGCATCCTGTTACGGTCGCGAAGCAATTATGTCTACAT
CCACAAGGTGTCCCATCGGTCGTCGTAGGAGCGATGCAGATCCGGAACATAATGGTGCAGGGCGCTGACT
TCCGCGTTTCCAGACTTTACCGCTACGTCTAGGCCTTGTATTACCACGTCCCGCGACTGAAGGCGCAAAG
GTCTGAAATGGAAACACGGAAACCGAAGACCATTCATGTTGTTGCTCAGGTCGCAGACGTTTTGCAGCAG
CTTTGTGCCTTTGGCTTCTGGTAAGTACAACAACGAGTCCAGCGTCTGCAAAACGTCGTCCAGTCGCTTC
ACGTTCGCTCGCGTATCGGTGATTCATTCTGCTAACCAGTAAGGCAACCCGTCAGCGAAGTGCAAGCGAG
CGCATAGCCACTAAGTAAGACGATTGGTCATTCCGTTGGGCGCCAGCCTAGCCGGGTCCTCAACGACAGG
AGCACGATCATGCGCACCCGTGGCCAGGACGCGGTCGGATCGGCCCAGGAGTTGCTGTCCTCGTGCTAGT
ACGCGTGGGCACCGGTCCTGCCAACGCTGCCCGAAATAGGTTGCGACGGGCTTTAT
