>Addgene plasmid #61090 | MBP-mmA1 | addgene partial sequence | sequence record 102320 | pUC-3 5'-GCCATTCGCCATTCAGGCTGCGCAACTGTT-3'
GGGGATGTGCTGCAAGGCGATTAAGAGGGGTAACGCCTGGGTTTTCCCAGTCACGACGTTGTAAAACGAC
GGCCAGTGCCAAGCTTGCCTGCAGGTCGACTTAGAACCTCCTGCCACTGCCATAGCTACTGCTGCTGCTG
GAACCGCCATAGCCACCTTGGTTCCGTGGTTTAGCAAAGTACTGGCCTCCACCACCATAAGGGCCAGAGC
TCCTGCCTCCAAAGTTTCCTCCCTTCATCGGCCCAAAATTGGAAGACTGATTGTTGTAATTGCCAAAATC
ATTGTAGCTTCCACCACCTCCAAAATTGCTTCCATCATTGCCAAATCCATTATAGCCATCCCCACTGCCA
CCATATCCACCACCACCACGGCTGCCACCAAAGCCACCACGACCACTGAAGTTCCCTCCTCGACCAAAAT
TGTCATTGCCACCAAAACCGCCTCCACGACCACCACCAAAGTTTCCAGAACCACTGCGACCTCTCTGACT
GGATGAAGCACTAGCCATCTCTTGCTTCGACAGA
