>Addgene plasmid #61090 | MBP-mmA1 | addgene partial sequence | sequence record 103865 | M13pUC-Fwd 5'-CCCAGTCACGACGTTGTAAAACG-3'
CTCCTGCCACTGCCATAGCTACTGCTGCTGCTGGAACCGCCATAGCCACCTTGGTTCCGTGGTTTAGCAA
AGTACTGGCCTCCACCACCATAAGGGCCAGAGCTCCTGCCTCCAAAGTTTCCTCCCTTCATCGGCCCAAA
ATTGGAAGACTGATTGTTGTAATTGCCAAAATCATTGTAGCTTCCACCACCTCCAAAATTGCTTCCATCA
TTGCCAAATCCATTATAGCCATCCCCACTGCCACCATATCCACCACCACCACGGCTGCCACCAAAGCCAC
CACGACCACTGAAGTTCCCTCCTCGACCAAAATTGTCATTGCCACCAAAACCGCCTCCACGACCACCACC
AAAGTTTCCAGAACCACTGCGACCTCTCTGACTGGATGAAGCACTAGCCATCTCTTGCTTCGACAGAGCC
TTTCTTACTTCACAGTTGTGGCCATTCACAGTATGGTA
