>Addgene plasmid #61090 | MBP-mmA1 | addgene partial sequence | sequence record 105840 | M13-Rev 5'-CAGGAAACAGCTATGACC-3'
TAACGCCGCCAGTCCGAACAAAGAGCTGGCAAAAGAGTTCCTCGAAAACTATCTGCTGACTGATGAAGGT
CTGGAAGCGGTTAATAAAGACAAACCGCTGGGTGCCGTAGCGCTGAAGTCTTACGAGGAAGAGTTGGCGA
AAGATCCACGTATTGCCGCCACTATGGAAAACGCCCAGAAAGGTGAAATCATGCCGAACATCCCGCAGAT
GTCCGCTTTCTGGTATGCCGTGCGTACTGCGGTGATCAACGCCGCCAGCGGTCGTCAGACTGTCGATGAA
GCCCTGAAAGACGCGCAGACTAATTCGAGCTCGAACAACAACAACAATAACAATAACAACAACCTCGGGA
TCGAGGAAAACCTGTATTTTCAGGGCGAATTCTCTAAGTCCGAGTCTCCCAAGGAGCCAGAACAGCTGCG
GAAGCTCTTCATCGGAGGGCTGAGCTTCGAAACAACCGACGAGAGTCTGAGGAGCCATTTTGAGCAATGG
GGAACACTAACAGACTGTGTGGTAATGAGAGATCCAA
